>Addgene plasmid #62903 | pBS-KS-attB2-SA(1)-T2A-Gal4DBD-Hsp70 | depositor full sequence | sequence record 104030 | pBS-KS-attB2-SA(1)-T2A-Gal4DBD-Hsp70 sequence 4816 bps
GAAACCTGTCGTGCCAGCTGCATTAATGAATCGGCCAACGCGCGGGGAGAGGCGGTTTGCGTATTGGGCG
CTCTTCCGCTTCCTCGCTCACTGACTCGCTGCGCTCGGTCGTTCGGCTGCGGCGAGCGGTATCAGCTCAC
TCAAAGGCGGTAATACGGTTATCCACAGAATCAGGGGATAACGCAGGAAAGAACATGTGAGCAAAAGGCC
AGCAAAAGGCCAGGAACCGTAAAAAGGCCGCGTTGCTGGCGTTTTTCCATAGGCTCCGCCCCCCTGACGA
GCATCACAAAAATCGACGCTCAAGTCAGAGGTGGCGAAACCCGACAGGACTATAAAGATACCAGGCGTTT
CCCCCTGGAAGCTCCCTCGTGCGCTCTCCTGTTCCGACCCTGCCGCTTACCGGATACCTGTCCGCCTTTC
TCCCTTCGGGAAGCGTGGCGCTTTCTCATAGCTCACGCTGTAGGTATCTCAGTTCGGTGTAGGTCGTTCG
CTCCAAGCTGGGCTGTGTGCACGAACCCCCCGTTCAGCCCGACCGCTGCGCCTTATCCGGTAACTATCGT
CTTGAGTCCAACCCGGTAAGACACGACTTATCGCCACTGGCAGCAGCCACTGGTAACAGGATTAGCAGAG
CGAGGTATGTAGGCGGTGCTACAGAGTTCTTGAAGTGGTGGCCTAACTACGGCTACACTAGAAGGACAGT
ATTTGGTATCTGCGCTCTGCTGAAGCCAGTTACCTTCGGAAAAAGAGTTGGTAGCTCTTGATCCGGCAAA
CAAACCACCGCTGGTAGCGGTGGTTTTTTTGTTTGCAAGCAGCAGATTACGCGCAGAAAAAAAGGATCTC
AAGAAGATCCTTTGATCTTTTCTACGGGGTCTGACGCTCAGTGGAACGAAAACTCACGTTAAGGGATTTT
GGTCATGAGATTATCAAAAAGGATCTTCACCTAGATCCTTTTAAATTAAAAATGAAGTTTTAAATCAATC
TAAAGTATATATGAGTAAACTTGGTCTGACAGTTACCAATGCTTAATCAGTGAGGCACCTATCTCAGCGA
TCTGTCTATTTCGTTCATCCATAGTTGCCTGACTCCCCGTCGTGTAGATAACTACGATACGGGAGGGCTT
ACCATCTGGCCCCAGTGCTGCAATGATACCGCGAGACCCACGCTCACCGGCTCCAGATTTATCAGCAATA
AACCAGCCAGCCGGAAGGGCCGAGCGCAGAAGTGGTCCTGCAACTTTATCCGCCTCCATCCAGTCTATTA
ATTGTTGCCGGGAAGCTAGAGTAAGTAGTTCGCCAGTTAATAGTTTGCGCAACGTTGTTGCCATTGCTAC
AGGCATCGTGGTGTCACGCTCGTCGTTTGGTATGGCTTCATTCAGCTCCGGTTCCCAACGATCAAGGCGA
GTTACATGATCCCCCATGTTGTGCAAAAAAGCGGTTAGCTCCTTCGGTCCTCCGATCGTTGTCAGAAGTA
AGTTGGCCGCAGTGTTATCACTCATGGTTATGGCAGCACTGCATAATTCTCTTACTGTCATGCCATCCGT
AAGATGCTTTTCTGTGACTGGTGAGTACTCAACCAAGTCATTCTGAGAATAGTGTATGCGGCGACCGAGT
TGCTCTTGCCCGGCGTCAATACGGGATAATACCGCGCCACATAGCAGAACTTTAAAAGTGCTCATCATTG
GAAAACGTTCTTCGGGGCGAAAACTCTCAAGGATCTTACCGCTGTTGAGATCCAGTTCGATGTAACCCAC
TCGTGCACCCAACTGATCTTCAGCATCTTTTACTTTCACCAGCGTTTCTGGGTGAGCAAAAACAGGAAGG
CAAAATGCCGCAAAAAAGGGAATAAGGGCGACACGGAAATGTTGAATACTCATACTCTTCCTTTTTCAAT
ATTATTGAAGCATTTATCAGGGTTATTGTCTCATGAGCGGATACATATTTGAATGTATTTAGAAAAATAA
ACAAATAGGGGTTCCGCGCACATTTCCCCGAAAAGTGCCACCTAAATTGTAAGCGTTAATATTTTGTTAA
AATTCGCGTTAAATTTTTGTTAAATCAGCTCATTTTTTAACCAATAGGCCGAAATCGGCAAAATCCCTTA
TAAATCAAAAGAATAGACCGAGATAGGGT
[37 nt withheld, positions 2130-2166]
AAAGAACGTGGACTCCAACGTCAAAGG
[49 nt withheld, positions 2194-2242]
T
[91 nt withheld, positions 2244-2334]
G
[124 nt withheld, positions 2336-2459]
CCCATTCGCCATTCAGGCTGCGCAACTGTTGGGAAGGGCGATCGGTGCGGGCCTCTTCGCTATTACGCCA
GCTGGCGAAAGGGGGATGTGCTGCAAGGCGATTAAGTTGGGTAACGCCAGGGTTTTCCCAGTCACGACGT
TGTAAAACGACGGCCAGTGAGCGCGCGTAATACGACTCACTATAGGGCGAATTGGAGCTCGCTAGCGATG
TAGGTCACGGTCTCGAAGCCGCGGTGCGGGTGCCAGGGCGTGCCCTTGGGCTCCCCGGGCGCGTACTCCA
CCTCACCCATCTGGTCCATCATGATGGTCGACTCTAGAAGTCGATCCAACATGGCGACTTGTCCCATCCC
CGGCATGTTTAAATATACTAATTATTCTTGAACTAATTTTAATCAACCGATTTATCTCTCTTCCGCAGGT
GGCGGAGGTTCCGGTGGAAGCGGAGGTAGCGGCGGATCCGAGGGCCGCGGCAGCCTGCTGACCTGCGGCG
ATGTGGAGGAGAACCCCGGGCCCATGCTGGAGATCCGCGCCGCCTTCCTGCGCCAGCGCAACACCGCCCT
GCGCACCGAGGTGGCCGAGCTGGAGCAGGAGGTGCAGCGCCTGGAGAACGAGGTGAGCCAGTACGAGACC
CGCTACGGCCCCCTGGGCGGCGGCAAGGCTAGCGGAGGAGGTGGTGGAGGTGGAGGTGGAGGTACTAGTA
TGAAGCTGCTGAGTAGTATTGAACAAGCGTGTGACATATGCCGACTTAAGAAGCTGAAGTGCAGCAAGGA
AAAGCCGAAGTGCGCCAAATGTCTTAAGAACAATTGGGAGTGCCGGTACTCGCCAAAGACGAAGCGAAGC
CCTTTGACACGCGCTCATTTGACTGAAGTGGAGAGTCGCCTGGAGCGCCTTGAGCAGTTGTTCCTCCTCA
TTTTTCCCCGTGAAGACCTCGACATGATACTGAAGATGGATAGTCTCCAAGATATTAAGGCCCTGCTCAC
TGGCCTGTTTGTTCAGGATAACGTCAACAAGGATGCCGTGACGGACCGCCTTGCCTCGGTGGAGACAGAT
ATGCCACTTACCTTGCGGCAGCATCGCATCTCGGCTACCAGCAGTAGTGAAGAAAGTTCCAATAAGGGTC
AACGGCAACTGACGGTATCGTAAAAGCTTATCGATACCGTCGACTAAAGCCAAATAGAAAATTATTCAGT
TCCTGGCTTAAGTTTTTAAAAGTGATATTATTTATTTGGTTGTAACCAACCAAAAGAATGTAAATAACTA
ATACATAATTATGTTAGTTTTAAGTTAGCAACAAATTGATTTTAGCTATATTAGCTACTTGGTTAATAAA
TAGAATATATTTATTTAAAGATAATTGCGTTTTTATTGTCAGGGAGTGAGTTTGCTTAAAAACTCGTTTG
GATCCGGAGGTAGCGGTGGAAGCGGAGGTTCCGGAGGTAAGTTATTGAACAATGGCATCAAATGCCTTCA
TCATCACTACCCTTTAGCCCTTAAGACCCCACAATGACCTTACCCACTCAGAGAAAAAAGTAAATATGAA
AGCCCATTTGAACTTCTAAGCTTGTCGACCATCATGATGGACCAGATGGGTGAGGTGGAGTACGCGCCCG
GGGAGCCCAAGGGCACGCCCTGGCACCCGCACCGCGGCTTCGAGACCGTGACCTACATCATGCATGGTAC
CCAGCTTTTGTTCCCTTTAGTGAGGGTTAATTGCGCGCTTGGCGTAATCATGGTCATAGCTGTTTCCTGT
GTGAAATTGTTATCCGCTCACAATTCCACACAACATACGAGCCGGAAGCATAAAGTGTAAAGCCTGGGGT
GCCTAATGAGTGAGCTAACTCACATTAATTGCGTTGCGCTCACTGCCCGCTTTCCAGTCGGGGAGGTAGC
GGTGGAAGCGGAGGTTCCGGAGGTAAGTTATTGAACAATGGCATCAAATGCCTTCATCATCACTACCCTT
TAGCCCTTAAGACCCCACAATGACCTTACCCACTCAGAGAAAAAAGTAAATATGAAAGCCCATTTGAACT
TCTAAGCTTGTCGACCATCATGATGGACCAGATGGGTGAGGTGGAGTACGCGCCCGGGGAGCCCAAGGGC
ACGCCCTGGCACCCGCACCGCGGCTTCGAGACCGTGACCTACATCATGCATGGTACCCAGCTTTTGTTCC
CTTTAGTGAGGGTTAATTGCGCGCTTGGCGTAATCATGGTCATAGCTGTTTCCTGTGTGAAATTGTTATC
CGCTCACAATTCCACACAACATACGAGCCGGAAGCATAAAGTGTAAAGCCTGGGGTGCCTAATGAGTGAG
CTAACTCACATTAATTGCGTTGCGCTCACTGCCCGCTTTCCAGTCGG
Features (pLannotate 1.2.2; 20 found; start..end, strand, type, name):
    254..842     -  rep_origin     ori: high-copy-number ColE1/pMB1/pBR322/pUC origin of replication
   1013..1873    -  CDS            AmpR: β-lactamase; bla; confers resistance to ampicillin, carbenicillin, and related antibiotics
   1874..1978    -  promoter       AmpR promoter: bla
   2031..2459    -  rep_origin     f1 ori (sequence partly withheld): f1 bacteriophage origin of replication; arrow indicates direction of (+) strand synthesis
   2464..2619    -  CDS            lacZα (fragment): LacZα fragment of β-galactosidase; lacZ fragment
   2627..2645    +  promoter       T7 promoter: promoter for bacteriophage T7 RNA polymerase
   2681..2750    +  protein_bind   attB: attB site for the φC31 integrase (Groth et al., 2000) phage φC31 integrase
   2982..3104    +  CDS            Tef (fragment): TEF_RAT - Experimental evidence at protein level: Swiss-Prot protein existence level 1. Transcription factor that binds to and transactivates the TSHB promoter. Binds to a minimal DNA-binding sequence 5'- [TC][AG][AG]TTA[TC][AG]-3'. From Rattus norvegicus (Rat).
   3159..3653    +  CDS            GAL4 (fragment): GAL4_YEAST - Experimental evidence at protein level: Swiss-Prot protein existence level 1. This protein is a positive regulator for the gene expression of the galactose-induced genes such as GAL1, GAL2, GAL7, GAL10, and MEL1 which code for the enzymes used to convert galactose to glucose. It recognizes a 17 base pair sequence in (5'-CGGRNNRCYNYNCNCCG-3') the upstream activating sequence (UAS-G) of these genes. From Saccharomyces cerevisiae (strain ATCC 204508 / S288c) (Baker's yeast).
   4044..4113    -  protein_bind   attB: attB site for the φC31 integrase (Groth et al., 2000) phage φC31 integrase
   4153..4171    -  promoter       T3 promoter: promoter for bacteriophage T3 RNA polymerase
   4216..4232    -  protein_bind   lac operator: The lac repressor binds to the lac operator to inhibit transcription in E. coli. This inhibition can be relieved by adding lactose or isopropyl-β-D-thiogalactopyranoside (IPTG). lac repressor encoded by lacI
   4240..4270    -  promoter       lac promoter: promoter for the E. coli lac operon
   4285..4306    -  protein_bind   CAP binding site: CAP binding activates transcription in the presence of cAMP. E. coli catabolite activator protein
   4520..4589    -  protein_bind   attB: attB site for the φC31 integrase (Groth et al., 2000) phage φC31 integrase
   4629..4647    -  promoter       T3 promoter: promoter for bacteriophage T3 RNA polymerase
   4692..4708    -  protein_bind   lac operator: The lac repressor binds to the lac operator to inhibit transcription in E. coli. This inhibition can be relieved by adding lactose or isopropyl-β-D-thiogalactopyranoside (IPTG). lac repressor encoded by lacI
   4716..4746    -  promoter       lac promoter: promoter for the E. coli lac operon
   4761..4782    -  protein_bind   CAP binding site: CAP binding activates transcription in the presence of cAMP. E. coli catabolite activator protein
   4795..71      -  CDS            lacI (fragment) (across the origin): lac repressor; lacI; The lac repressor binds to the lac operator to inhibit transcription in E. coli. This inhibition can be relieved by adding lactose or isopropyl-β-D-thiogalactopyranoside (IPTG).
