[The description below was written by a language model from this plasmid's Addgene catalogue record and pLannotate feature annotations shown in this document.]
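Description:
pBS-KS-attB2-SA(1)-T2A-Gal4DBD-Hsp70 is a pBluescript KS-derived donor plasmid for recombinase-mediated cassette exchange in Drosophila, built on the MiMIC protein-trap backbone pBS-KS-attB1-2-PT-SA-SD-1. In E. coli it replicates from a high-copy ColE1/pUC origin and is selected with ampicillin through the bla gene. It also keeps the usual Bluescript features: an f1 origin, a lacZα fragment, lac promoter/operator elements, and flanking T7 and T3 promoters.

The payload sits between inverted φC31 attB sites, which allow φC31 integrase to swap the cassette into the attP-flanked MiMIC transposon of an existing fly line. As the name indicates, the cassette has a splice acceptor in reading phase 1, a T2A peptide, the Gal4 DNA-binding domain and an Hsp70 terminator sequence; the splice acceptor, T2A and Hsp70 element are not annotated in the feature table. When the MiMIC insertion lies in a coding intron of matching phase, the splice acceptor captures the host transcript. T2A then releases the Gal4DBD as a separate protein, and the Hsp70 sequence ends the transcript, so expression follows the native gene. The table annotates the yeast GAL4 fragment and, just upstream, a short segment with similarity to rat Tef. That segment may be a leucine-zipper-type dimerisation module of the kind used in split-Gal4 systems, but the record does not say so. The resulting Gal4DBD hemidriver lines activate UAS reporters only where a complementary activation-domain hemidriver is also expressed, allowing intersectional targeting of cell types.

The deposited sequence is 4,816 nt, whereas the catalogue lists 4,340 bp. The sequence contains a second copy of the attB–T3–lac promoter block, roughly the size of the discrepancy, and the record does not explain this duplication.
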