Addgene plasmid #62903: pBS-KS-attB2-SA(1)-T2A-Gal4DBD-Hsp70
Purpose: Creating Gal4DBD hemidrivers from MiMIC lines with inserts into coding introns in Phase 1
Depositing lab: Benjamin White. Depositing organization: National Institute of Mental Health (NIMH). Publication: Plug-and-play genetic access to drosophila cell types using exchangeable exon cassettes. Diao F, Ironfield H, Luan H, Diao F, Shropshire WC, Ewer J, Marr E, Potter CJ, Landgraf M, White BH. Cell Rep. 2015 Mar 3;10(8):1410-21. doi: 10.1016/j.celrep.2015.01.059. Epub 2015 Feb 26. PubMed 25732830.
Backbone
  Vector backbone: pBS-KS-attB1-2-PT-SA-SD-1
  Backbone manufacturer: Hugo Bellen
  Backbone size w/o insert (bp): 3394
  Total vector size (bp): 4340
Growth in bacteria
  Bacterial resistance: Ampicillin, 100 μg/mL
  Growth temperature: 37°C
  Growth strain: DH5alpha
  Copy number: High Copy
Gene/Insert
  Gene/Insert name: T2A-Gal4DBD-Hsp70
  Insert size (bp): 940
Terms and licenses: Academic/Nonprofit Terms; Industry Terms: Not Available to Industry
Depositor comments: Reference: Venken KJT, et al, 2011, MiMIC: a highly versatile transposon insertion resource for engineering Drosophila melanogaster genes. Nature Method: 8:737-744.
How to cite: pBS-KS-attB2-SA(1)-T2A-Gal4DBD-Hsp70 was a gift from Benjamin White (Addgene plasmid # 62903 ; http://n2t.net/addgene:62903 ; RRID:Addgene_62903)
