>Addgene plasmid #62903 | pBS-KS-attB2-SA(1)-T2A-Gal4DBD-Hsp70 | addgene partial sequence | sequence record 110340 | M13pUC-Fwd 5'-CCCAGTCACGACGTTGTAAAACG-3'
GACTCACTATAGGGCGAATTGGAGCTCGCTAGCGATGTAGGTCACGGTCTCGAAGCCGCGGTGCGGGTGC
CAGGGCGTGCCCTTGGGCTCCCCGGGCGCGTACTCCACCTCACCCATCTGGTCCATCATGATGGTCGACT
CTAGAAGTCGATCCAACATGGCGACTTGTCCCATCCCCGGCATGTTTAAATATACTAATTATTCTTGAAC
TAATTTTAATCAACCGATTTATCTCTCTTCCGCAGGTGGCGGAGGTTCCGGTGGAAGCGGAGGTAGCGGC
GGATCCGAGGGCCGCGGCAGCCTGCTGACCTGCGGCGATGTGGAGGAGAACCCCGGGCCCATGCTGGAGA
TCCGCGCCGCCTTCCTGCGCCAGCGCAACACCGCCCTGCGCACCGAGGTGGCCGAGCTGGAGCAGGAGGT
GCAGCGCCTGGAGAACGAGGTGAGCCAGTACGAGACCCGCTACGGCCCCCTGGGCGGCGGCAAGGCTAGC
GGAGGAGGTGGTGGAGGTGGAGGTGGAGGTACTAGTATGAAGCTGCTGAGTAGTATTGAACAAGCGTGTG
ACATATGCCGACTTAAGAAGCTGAAGTGCAGCAAGGAAAAGCCGAAGTGCGCCAAATGTCTTAAGAACAA
TTGGGAGTGCCGGTACTCGCCAAAGACGAAGCGAAGCCCTTTGACACGCGCTCATTTGACTGAAGTGGAG
AGTCGCCTGGAGCGCCTTGAGCAGTTGTTCCTCCTCATTTTTCCCCGTGAAGACCTCGACATGATACTGA
A
