>Addgene plasmid #62903 | pBS-KS-attB2-SA(1)-T2A-Gal4DBD-Hsp70 | addgene partial sequence | sequence record 110352 | M13-Rev 5'-CAGGAAACAGCTATGACC-3'
CCCTCACTAAAGGGAACAAAAGCTGGGTACCATGCATGATGTAGGTCACGGTCTCGAAGCCGCGGTGCGG
GTGCCAGGGCGTGCCCTTGGGCTCCCCGGGCGCGTACTCCACCTCACCCATCTGGTCCATCATGATGGTC
GACAAGCTTAGAAGTTCAAATGGGCTTTCATATTTACTTTTTTCTCTGAGTGGGTAAGGTCATTGTGGGG
TCTTAAGGGCTAAAGGGTAGTGATGATGAAGGCATTTGATGCCATTGTTCAATAACTTACCTCCGGAACC
TCCGCTTCCACCGCTACCTCCGGATCCAAACGAGTTTTTAAGCAAACTCACTCCCTGACAATAAAAACGC
AATTATCTTTAAATAAATATATTCTATTTATTAACCAAGTAGCTAATATAGCTAAAATCAATTTGTTGCT
AACTTAAAACTAACATAATTATGTATTAGTTATTTACATTCTTTTGGTTGGTTACAACCAAATAAATAAT
ATCACTTTTAAAAACTTAAGCCAGGAACTGAATAATTTTCTATTTGGCTTTAGTCGACGGTATCGATAAG
CTTTTACGATACCGTCAGTTGCCGTTGACCCTTATTGGAACTTTCTTCACTACTGCTGGTAGCCGAGATG
CGATGCTGCCGCAAGGTAAGTGGCATATCTGTCTCCACCGAGGCAAGGCGGTCCGTCACGGCATCCTTGT
TGACGTTATCCTGAACAAACAGGCCAGTGAGCAGGGCCTTAATATCTTGGAGACTATCCATCTTCAGTAT
CATGTCGAGGTCTTCACGGGGAAAAATGAGGAGGAACAACTGCTCAAGGCGCTCCAGGCGACTCTCCACT
